Addgene plasmid #208796: pRSFDuet-1-Cdc45
Purpose: Xenopus laevis FLAG5-His10-TEV-Cdc45
Depositing lab: Aga Gambus. Depositing organization: University of Birmingham. Publication: The structural mechanism of dimeric DONSON in replicative helicase activation. Cvetkovic MA, Passaretti P, Butryn A, Reynolds-Winczura A, Kingsley G, Skagia A, Fernandez-Cuesta C, Poovathumkadavil D, George R, Chauhan AS, Jhujh SS, Stewart GS, Gambus A, Costa A. Mol Cell. 2023 Nov 16;83(22):4017-4031.e9. doi: 10.1016/j.molcel.2023.09.029. Epub 2023 Oct 10. PubMed 37820732.
Backbone
  Vector backbone: pRSFDuet-1
  Backbone size w/o insert (bp): 3829
  Total vector size (bp): 5653
  Vector type: Bacterial Expression
Growth in bacteria
  Bacterial resistance: Kanamycin, 50 μg/mL
  Growth temperature: 37°C
  Growth strain: DH5alpha
  Growth instructions: Expression overnight at 18°C
  Copy number: High Copy
Gene/Insert
  Gene/Insert name: Cdc45 (alt name: Cell division control protein 45)
  Species: X. laevis (frog)
  Insert size (bp): 1874
  GenBank ID: NM_001088373.1 NP_001081842.1
  Entrez Gene: cdc45.L (a.k.a. XELAEV_18007695mg, cdc45, cdc45l, cdc45l2, porc-pi-1)
  Promoter: T7
  Tag / fusion protein: FLAG (N terminal on insert); His
  Cloning method: Unknown
  Sequencing primers: 5′ TAATACGACTCACTATAGGG; 3′ GCTAGTTATTGCTCAGCGG
Resource information
  A portion of this plasmid was derived from a plasmid made by: Prof. Luca Pellegrini
Terms and licenses: Academic/Nonprofit Terms; Industry Terms: Not Available to Industry
Depositor comments: Simon AC, Sannino V, Costanzo V, Pellegrini L. Structure of human Cdc45 and implications for CMG helicase function. Nat Commun. 2016 May 18;7:11638. doi: 10.1038/ncomms11638. PMID: 27189187; PMCID: PMC4873980.
How to cite: pRSFDuet-1-Cdc45 was a gift from Aga Gambus (Addgene plasmid # 208796 ; http://n2t.net/addgene:208796 ; RRID:Addgene_208796)
