[The description below was written by a language model from this plasmid's Addgene catalogue record and pLannotate feature annotations shown in this document.]
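Description:
pRSFDuet-1-Cdc45 is a 5.6 kb bacterial expression plasmid built on the pRSFDuet-1 backbone for producing Xenopus laevis Cdc45 (cell division control protein 45, cdc45.L) in E. coli. It replicates from the RSF1030 origin, which is high copy and compatible with other common origins, so it can coexist with additional Duet-type plasmids for co-expression. Selection is by kanamycin through an aminoglycoside phosphotransferase gene. The backbone also carries lacI with its own promoter. The short TcR, AmpR-promoter, S-Tag and SET1 fragments in the annotation appear to be residual vector sequence rather than functional elements.

As in the parent Duet vector, there are two T7 promoter/lac operator units. The first, spanning the numbering origin, is followed by a T7 gene 10 ribosome binding site with no annotated coding sequence after it. The second lies directly upstream of the Cdc45 open reading frame, and a T7 terminator closes the cassette. Expression therefore depends on a host supplying T7 RNA polymerase, is repressed by LacI and is induced with IPTG.

The catalogue describes the product as FLAG5-His10-TEV-Cdc45, with the FLAG tag N-terminal. This arrangement would allow tandem affinity purification followed by tag removal with TEV protease. However, the feature table places its only FLAG annotation, a 5xFLAG fragment, downstream of the cdc45 coding sequence, and it annotates no His tag or TEV site, so tag position should be checked against the sequence. The associated work concerns replicative helicase activation, consistent with use of the purified protein in biochemical and structural studies of DNA replication initiation.
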