Features (pLannotate 1.2.2; 19 found; start..end, strand, type, name):
      3..27      +  protein_bind   lac operator: The lac repressor binds to the lac operator to inhibit transcription in E. coli. This inhibition can be relieved by adding lactose or isopropyl-β-D-thiogalactopyranoside (IPTG). lac repressor encoded by lacI
     42..64      +  RBS            RBS: efficient ribosome binding site from bacteriophage T7 gene 10 (Olins and Rangwala, 1989)
    214..232     +  promoter       T7 promoter: promoter for bacteriophage T7 RNA polymerase
    233..257     +  protein_bind   lac operator: The lac repressor binds to the lac operator to inhibit transcription in E. coli. This inhibition can be relieved by adding lactose or isopropyl-β-D-thiogalactopyranoside (IPTG). lac repressor encoded by lacI
    300..2000    +  CDS            cdc45: CDC45_XENLA - Also known as cdc45l. Experimental evidence at protein level: Swiss-Prot protein existence level 1. Required for initiation of chromosomal DNA replication. Binds to chromatin in a mutually dependent manner with the GINS DNA replication complex. From Xenopus laevis (African clawed frog).
   2055..2078    +  CDS            5xFLAG (fragment): five tandem FLAG® epitope tags
   2190..2231    +  CDS            S-Tag (fragment): affinity and epitope tag derived from pancreatic ribonuclease A
   2261..2278    +  CDS            SET1 (fragment): solubility-enhancement tag derived from T7 phage gene 10B
   2286..2333    +  terminator     T7 terminator: transcription terminator for bacteriophage T7 RNA polymerase
   2497..2554    +  promoter       AmpR promoter (fragment): bla
   2563..3378    -  CDS            KanR: aminoglycoside phosphotransferase; aph(3')-Ia; confers resistance to kanamycin in bacteria or G418 (Geneticin®) in eukaryotes
   3379..3470    -  promoter       AmpR promoter: bla
   3486..4235    -  rep_origin     RSF ori: Plasmids containing the RSF 1030 origin of replication can be propagated in E. coli cells that contain additional plasmids with compatible origins.
   4318..4382    -  CDS            TcR (fragment): tetracycline efflux protein; tet; confers resistance to tetracycline
   4397..4418    -  protein_bind   CAP binding site: CAP binding activates transcription in the presence of cAMP. E. coli catabolite activator protein
   4431..5513    -  CDS            lacI: lac repressor; lacI; The lac repressor binds to the lac operator to inhibit transcription in E. coli. This inhibition can be relieved by adding lactose or isopropyl-β-D-thiogalactopyranoside (IPTG).
   5514..5591    -  promoter       lacI promoter: lacI
   5599..5634    -  CDS            TcR (fragment): tetracycline efflux protein; tet; confers resistance to tetracycline
   5637..2       +  promoter       T7 promoter (across the origin): promoter for bacteriophage T7 RNA polymerase
>Addgene plasmid #208796 | pRSFDuet-1-Cdc45 | addgene full sequence | sequence record 421903 | Addgene NGS Result
GGGGAATTGTGAGCGGATAACAATTCCCCTGTAGAAATAATTTTGTTTAACTTTAATAAGGAGATATACC
ATGGGCAGCAGCCATCACCATCATCACCACAGCCAGGATCCGAATTCGAGCTCGGCGCGCCTGCAGGTCG
ACAAGCTTGCGGCCGCATAATGCTTAAGTCGAACAGAAAGTAATCGTATTGTACACGGCCGCATAATCGA
AATTAATACGACTCACTATAGGGGAATTGTGAGCGGATAACAATTCCCCATCTTAGTATATTAGTTAAGT
ATAAGAAGGAGATATACATATGTTTGTTAGCGATCTGCGCAAAGAATTTTTCGATGTTATTGTTACCGAA
CGTGTTCTGCTGCTGGTTGCACCGGATGTTGATGCACTGTGTGCATGTAAAATTCTGCAGGCACTGTTTC
AGTGTGATCATGTTCAGTATACCCTGGTTCCGGTTAGCGGTTGGCAAGAACTGGAAACCCTGTTTCTGGA
ACATAAAGAACAGTTTCGCTATTTTGTGCTGATTAATTGCGGTGCCAATATCGATCTGCTGGAAACACTG
CAGCCGCAAGAAGAAGCAATTTTCTATATTTGTGATACCCACCGTCCGATTGATGTGGTGAATATCTATA
ATGATAGCCAGGTGAAACTGCTGATTCGTCAGGATGATGATCTGGAAATTCCTGCCTATGATGATATCTT
CAACGATGATGAAGAAGATGGCGAAGATAGCGGTAATGAAAGTGATGGTGCAGAACCGAGCGGTAAACGT
CGTCGTTTTGATGAAGCAGCAGTTGAACGTCGTATTGAACGCCGTCGTCAGCGTCGTGAATGGGAAGCCC
GTCGTCGTGAAATTATCTTTGATTATGAGCAGTATGAGTATCATGGCACCAGCAGCGCAATGATGATGTT
TGAACTGGCATGGATCATGAGCAAAGATAGCAATGATATGCTGTGGTGGGCAATTGTTGGTCTGACCGAT
CAGTGGGTTCAGGATCGTATTACCCAGATGAAATATGTTACCGATGTTGGCACCCTGCAGCGTCATGTTA
GCCGTCATAATCATCGTAATGAAGATGAAGAAAACAGCCTGAGCATTGATTGTATGCGTATCGCCTTTGA
ATATGATCTGCGTCTGAGCCTGTATCAGCATTGGAGTCTGTATGAAAGCATTTGCAATAGCTGTTATACC
AGCGCAACCCTGAAACTGTGGTCACTGCAGGGTCAGAAAAAACTGCAAGAATTTCTGGCAGATATGGGTA
TGCCGCTGAAACAGGTTAAACAGAAATTTAACAGCATGGATATCAGCCTGAAAGAAAATCTGCGTGAAAT
GCTGGAAGAAAGCGCAAACAAATTTGGCATGAAAGATGTTCGTGTTCAGACCTTTAGCGTGCAGTTTGGC
TTTAAAAACAAATTCCTGGCCAGCGATATTGTGTTTGCAGTTCTGAGCCTGCTGGAAAATACCGAACGTG
ATGAAAAAGGCACCGACAATTTTATCAAAGCACTGGATAGCCTGAGCCGTAGCAATCTGGATAAACTGCA
TACCGGTCTGGAAATGGGTAAAAAACTGCTGTGTGCAATTCAGCAGACCGTTGCAAGCTGTATTTGTACC
AATCTGATTCTGAGCCAGGGTCCGTTTCTGTATTGTTATCTGATGGAAGGTACACCGGATGTGAAAATGT
TTAGCAATCCGATTAGCCTGTGTCTGCTGTGTAAATATCTGCTGAAAAGCTTTGTTTGCAGCACCAAAAA
CAAACGTTGTAAACTGCTGCCGCTGGTTCTGGCAGCACCGCTGGATGCAGAAAAAGGTACAGTTATTATG
GTTGGTATTCCGCCTGAAGCAGAAAGCAGCGACAAAAAAAACTTTTTTGGTCGTGCCTTTGAAAAAGCAG
CCGAAAGCACCAGCAGCCGTACCCTGCATAATCATTTTGATATGAGCATTATTGAACTGCGCACCGAAGA
TCGTAGCAAATTTCTGGATGCACTGATTAGTCTGCTGAGTGCCGAAAATCTGTATTTTCAGAGTCATCAT
CACCACCATCATCACCATCACCACGATTATAAAGATGACGACGATAAGGATTATAAAGATGATGATGATA
AGGATTATAAAGATGACGACGATAAGGATTATAAAGATGATGATGATAAAGATTATAAAGATGATGATGA
TAAATAACTCGAGTCTGGTAAAGAAACCGCTGCTGCGAAATTTGAACGCCAGCACATGGACTCGTCTACT
AGCGCAGCTTAATTAACCTAGGCTGCTGCCACCGCTGAGCAATAACTAGCATAACCCCTTGGGGCCTCTA
AACGGGTCTTGAGGGGTTTTTTGCTGAAACCTCAGGCATTTGAGAAGCACACGGTCACACTGCTTCCGGT
AGTCAATAAACCGGTAAACCAGCAATAGACATAAGCGGCTATTTAACGACCCTGCCCTGAACCGACGACA
AGCTGACGACCGGGTCTCCGCAAGTGGCACTTTTCGGGGAAATGTGCGCGGAACCCCTATTTGTTTATTT
TTCTAAATACATTCAAATATGTATCCGCTCATGAATTAATTCTTAGAAAAACTCATCGAGCATCAAATGA
AACTGCAATTTATTCATATCAGGATTATCAATACCATATTTTTGAAAAAGCCGTTTCTGTAATGAAGGAG
AAAACTCACCGAGGCAGTTCCATAGGATGGCAAGATCCTGGTATCGGTCTGCGATTCCGACTCGTCCAAC
ATCAATACAACCTATTAATTTCCCCTCGTCAAAAATAAGGTTATCAAGTGAGAAATCACCATGAGTGACG
ACTGAATCCGGTGAGAATGGCAAAAGTTTATGCATTTCTTTCCAGACTTGTTCAACAGGCCAGCCATTAC
GCTCGTCATCAAAATCACTCGCATCAACCAAACCGTTATTCATTCGTGATTGCGCCTGAGCGAGACGAAA
TACGCGGTCGCTGTTAAAAGGACAATTACAAACAGGAATCGAATGCAACCGGCGCAGGAACACTGCCAGC
GCATCAACAATATTTTCACCTGAATCAGGATATTCTTCTAATACCTGGAATGCTGTTTTCCCGGGGATCG
CAGTGGTGAGTAACCATGCATCATCAGGAGTACGGATAAAATGCTTGATGGTCGGAAGAGGCATAAATTC
CGTCAGCCAGTTTAGTCTGACCATCTCATCTGTAACATCATTGGCAACGCTACCTTTGCCATGTTTCAGA
AACAACTCTGGCGCATCGGGCTTCCCATACAATCGATAGATTGTCGCACCTGATTGCCCGACATTATCGC
GAGCCCATTTATACCCATATAAATCAGCATCCATGTTGGAATTTAATCGCGGCCTAGAGCAAGACGTTTC
CCGTTGAATATGGCTCATACTCTTCCTTTTTCAATATTATTGAAGCATTTATCAGGGTTATTGTCTCATG
AGCGGATACATATTTGAATGTATTTAGAAAAATAAACAAATAGGCATGCAGCGCTCTTCCGCTTCCTCGC
TCACTGACTCGCTACGCTCGGTCGTTCGACTGCGGCGAGCGGTGTCAGCTCACTCAAAAGCGGTAATACG
GTTATCCACAGAATCAGGGGATAAAGCCGGAAAGAACATGTGAGCAAAAAGCAAAGCACCGGAAGAAGCC
AACGCCGCAGGCGTTTTTCCATAGGCTCCGCCCCCCTGACGAGCATCACAAAAATCGACGCTCAAGCCAG
AGGTGGCGAAACCCGACAGGACTATAAAGATACCAGGCGTTTCCCCCTGGAAGCTCCCTCGTGCGCTCTC
CTGTTCCGACCCTGCCGCTTACCGGATACCTGTCCGCCTTTCTCCCTTCGGGAAGCGTGGCGCTTTCTCA
TAGCTCACGCTGTTGGTATCTCAGTTCGGTGTAGGTCGTTCGCTCCAAGCTGGGCTGTGTGCACGAACCC
CCCGTTCAGCCCGACCGCTGCGCCTTATCCGGTAACTATCGTCTTGAGTCCAACCCGGTAAGACACGACT
TATCGCCACTGGCAGCAGCCATTGGTAACTGATTTAGAGGACTTTGTCTTGAAGTTATGCACCTGTTAAG
GCTAAACTGAAAGAACAGATTTTGGTGAGTGCGGTCCTCCAACCCACTTACCTTGGTTCAAAGAGTTGGT
AGCTCAGCGAACCTTGAGAAAACCACCGTTGGTAGCGGTGGTTTTTCTTTATTTATGAGATGATGAATCA
ATCGGTCTATCAAGTCAACGAACAGCTATTCCGTTACTCTAGATTTCAGTGCAATTTATCTCTTCAAATG
TAGCACCTGAAGTCAGCCCCATACGATATAAGTTGTAATTCTCATGTTAGTCATGCCCCGCGCCCACCGG
AAGGAGCTGACTGGGTTGAAGGCTCTCAAGGGCATCGGTCGAGATCCCGGTGCCTAATGAGTGAGCTAAC
TTACATTAATTGCGTTGCGCTCACTGCCCGCTTTCCAGTCGGGAAACCTGTCGTGCCAGCTGCATTAATG
AATCGGCCAACGCGCGGGGAGAGGCGGTTTGCGTATTGGGCGCCAGGGTGGTTTTTCTTTTCACCAGTGA
GACGGGCAACAGCTGATTGCCCTTCACCGCCTGGCCCTGAGAGAGTTGCAGCAAGCGGTCCACGCTGGTT
TGCCCCAGCAGGCGAAAATCCTGTTTGATGGTGGTTAACGGCGGGATATAACATGAGCTGTCTTCGGTAT
CGTCGTATCCCACTACCGAGATGTCCGCACCAACGCGCAGCCCGGACTCGGTAATGGCGCGCATTGCGCC
CAGCGCCATCTGATCGTTGGCAACCAGCATCGCAGTGGGAACGATGCCCTCATTCAGCATTTGCATGGTT
TGTTGAAAACCGGACATGGCACTCCAGTCGCCTTCCCGTTCCGCTATCGGCTGAATTTGATTGCGAGTGA
GATATTTATGCCAGCCAGCCAGACGCAGACGCGCCGAGACAGAACTTAATGGGCCCGCTAACAGCGCGAT
TTGCTGGTGACCCAATGCGACCAGATGCTCCACGCCCAGTCGCGTACCGTCTTCATGGGAGAAAATAATA
CTGTTGATGGGTGTCTGGTCAGAGACATCAAGAAATAACGCCGGAACATTAGTGCAGGCAGCTTCCACAG
CAATGGCATCCTGGTCATCCAGCGGATAGTTAATGATCAGCCCACTGACGCGTTGCGCGAGAAGATTGTG
CACCGCCGCTTTACAGGCTTCGACGCCGCTTCGTTCTACCATCGACACCACCACGCTGGCACCCAGTTGA
TCGGCGCGAGATTTAATCGCCGCGACAATTTGCGACGGCGCGTGCAGGGCCAGACTGGAGGTGGCAACGC
CAATCAGCAACGACTGTTTGCCCGCCAGTTGTTGTGCCACGCGGTTGGGAATGTAATTCAGCTCCGCCAT
CGCCGCTTCCACTTTTTCCCGCGTTTTCGCAGAAACGTGGCTGGCCTGGTTCACCACGCGGGAAACGGTC
TGATAAGAGACACCGGCATACTCTGCGACATCGTATAACGTTACTGGTTTCACATTCACCACCCTGAATT
GACTCTCTTCCGGGCGCTATCATGCCATACCGCGAAAGGTTTTGCGCCATTCGATGGTGTCCGGGATCTC
GACGCTCTCCCTTATGCGACTCCTGCATTAGGAAATTAATACGACTCACTATA
